>Addgene plasmid #112694 | gRNA[bTub+DsxF].1046A | addgene full sequence | sequence record 218862 | Addgene NGS Result
G
[124 nt withheld, positions 2-125]
C
[91 nt withheld, positions 127-217]
A
[49 nt withheld, positions 219-267]
CCTTTGACGTTGGAGTCCACGTTCTTT
[37 nt withheld, positions 295-331]
ACCCTATCTCGGTCTATTCTTTTGATTTATAAGGGATTTTGCCGATTTCGGCCTATTGGTTAAAAAATGA
GCTGATTTAACAAAAATTTAACGCGAATTTTAACAAAATATTAACGCTTACAATTTCCRTTCGCCATTCA
GGCTGCGCAACTGTTGGGAAGGGCGATCGGTGCGGGCCTCTTCGCTATTACGCCAGCTGGCGAAAGGGGG
ATGTGCTGCAAGGCGATTAAGTTGGGTAACGCCAGGGTTTTCCCAGTCACGACGTTGTAAAACGACGGCC
AGTGAATTGTAATACGACTCACTATAGGGCGAATTGGGTACGTACCGGGCCCCTAGTATGTATGTAAGTT
AATAAAACCCATTTTTGCGGAAAGTAGATAAAAAAAACATTTTTTTTTTTTACTGCACTGGATATCATTG
AACTTATCTGATCAGTTTTAAATTTACTTCGATCCAAGGGTATTTGATGTACCAGGTTCTTTCGATTACC
TCTCACTCAAAATGACATTCCACTCAAAGTCAGCGCTGTTTGCCTCCTTCTCTGTCCACAGAAATATCGC
CGTCTCTTTCGCCGCTGCGTCCGCTATCTCTTTCGCCACCGTTTGTAGCGTTACGTAGCGTCAATGTCCG
CCTTCAGTTGCATTTTGTCAGCGGTTTCGTGACGAAGCTCCAAGCGGTTTACGCCATCAATTAAACACAA
AGTGCTGTGCCAAAACTCCTCTCGCTTCTTATTTTTGTTTGTTTTTTGAGTGATTGGGGTGGTGATTGGT
TTTGGGTGGGTAAGCAGGGGAAAGTGTGAAAAATCCCGGCAATGGGCCAAGAGGATCAGGAGCTATTAAT
TCGCGGAGGCAGCAAACACCCATCTGCCGAGCATCTGAACAATGTGAGTAGTACATGTGCATACATCTTA
AGTTCACTTGATCTATAGGAACTGCGATTGCAACATCAAATTGTCTGCGGCGTGAGAACTGCGACCCACA
AAAATCCCAAACCGCAATTGCACAAACAAATAGTGACACGAAACAGATTATTCTGGTAGCTGTTCTCGCT
ATATAAGACAATTTTTGAGATCATATCATGATCAAGACATCTAAAGGCATTCATTTTCGACTATATTCTT
TTTTACAAAAAATATAACAACCAGATATTTTAAGCTGATCCTAGATGCACAAAAAATAAATAAAAGTATA
AACCTACTTCGTAGGATACTTCGGGGTACTTTTTGTTCGGGGTTAGATGAGCATAACGCTTGTAGTTGAT
ATTTGAGATCCCCTATCATTGCAGGGTGACAGCGGAGCGGCTTCGCAGAGCTGCATTAACCAGGGCTTCG
GGCAGGCCAAAAACTACGGCACGCTCCGGCCACCCAGTCCGCCGGAGGACTCCGGTTCAGGGAGCGGCCA
ACTAGCCGAGAACCTCACCTATGCCTGGCACAATATGGACATCTTTGGGGCGGTCAATCAGCCGGGCTCC
GGATGGCGGCAGCTGGTCAACCGGACACGCGGACTATTCTGCAACGAGCGACACATACCGGCGCCCAGGA
AACATTTGCTCAAGAACGGTGAGTTTCTATTCGCAGTCGGCTGATCTGTGTGAAATCTTAATAAAGGGTC
CAATTACCAATTTGAAACTCAGTTTGCGGCGTGGCCTATCCGGGCGAACTTTTGGCCGTGATGGGCAGTT
CCGGTGCCGGAAAGACGACCCTGCTGAATGCCCTTGCCTTTCGATCGCCGCAGGGCATCCAAGTATCGCC
ATCCGGGATGCGACTGCTCAATGGCCAACCTGTGGACGCCAAGGAGATGCAGGCCAGGTGCGCCTATGTC
CAGCAGGATGACCTCTTTATCGGCTCCCTAACGGCCAGGGAACACCTGATTTTCCAAGCCATGGTGCGGA
TGCCACGACATCTGACCTATCGGCAGCGAGTGGCCCGCGTGGATCAGGTGATCCAGGAGCTTTCGCTCAG
CAAATGTCAGCACACGATCATCGGTGTGCCCGGCAGGGTGAAAGGTCTGTCCGGCGGAGAAAGGAAGCGT
CTGGCATTCGCCTCCGAGGCTCTAACCGATCCGCCGCTTCTGATCTGCGATGAGCCCACCTCCGGACTGG
ACTCCTTTACCGCCCACAGCGTCGTCCAGGTGCTGAAGAAGCTGTCGCAGAAGGGCAAGACCGTCATCCT
GACCATTCATCAGCCGTCTTCCGAGCTGTTTGAGCTCTTTGACAAGATCCTTCTGATGGCCGAGGGCAGG
GTAGCTTTCTTGGGCACTCCCAGCGAAGCCGTCGACTTCTTTTCCTAGTGAGTTCGATGTGTTTATTAAG
GGTATCTAGTATTACATAACATCTCAACTCCTATCCAGCGTGGGTGCCCAGTGTCCTACCAACTACAATC
CGGCGGACTTTTACGTACAGGTGTTGGCCGTTGTGCCCGGACGGGAGATCGAGTCCCGTGATCGGATCGC
CAAGATATGCGACAATTTTGCCATTAGCAAAGTAGCCCGGGATATGGAGCAGTTGTTGGCCACCAAAAAT
CTGGAGAAGCCACTGGAGCAGCCGGAGAATGGGTACACCTACAAGGCCACCTGGTTCATGCAGTTCCGGG
CGGTCCTGTGGCGATCCTGGCTGTCGGTGCTCAAGGAACCACTCCTCGTAAAAGTGCGACTTATTCAGAC
AACGGTGAGTGGTTCCAGTGGAAACAAATGATATAACGCTTACAATTCTTGGAAACAAATTCGCTAGATT
TTAGATAGAATTGCCTGATTCCACACCCTTCTTAGTTTTTTTCAATGAGATGTATAGTTTATAGTTTTGC
AGAAGATAAATAAATTTCATTTAACTCGCGAATATTAATGAGATGCGAGTAACATTTTAATTTGCAGATG
GTTGCCATCTTGATTGGCCTCATCTTTTTGGGCCAACAACTCACGCAAGTGGGTGTGATGAATATCAACG
GAGCCATCTTCCTCTTCCTGACCAACATGACCTTTCAAAACGTCTTTGCCACGATAAATGTAAGTCATGT
TTAGAATACATTTGCATTTCAATAATTTACTAACTTTCTAATGAATCGATTCGATTTAGGTGTTCACCTC
AGAGCTGCCAGTTTTTATGAGGGAGGCCCGAAGTCGACTTTATCGCTGTGACACATACTTTCTGGGCAAA
ACGATTGCCGAATTGCCGCTTTTTCTCACAGTGCCACTGGTCTTCACGGCGATTGCCTATCCGATGATCG
GACTGCGGGCCGGAGTGCTGCACTTCTTCAACTGCCTGGCGCTGGTCACTCTGGTGGCCAATGTGTCAAC
GTCCTTCGGATATCTAATATCCTGCGCCAGCTCCTCGACCTCGATGGCGCTGTCTGTGGGTCCGCCGGTT
ATCATACCATTCCTGCTCTTTGGCGGCTTCTTCTTGAACTCGGGCTCGGTGCCAGTATACCTCAAATGGT
TGTCGTACCTCTCATGGTTCCGTTACGCCAACGAGGGTCTGCTGATTAACCAATGGGCGGACGTGGAGCC
GGGCGAAATTAGCTGCACATCGTCGAACACCACGTGCCCCAGTTCGGGCAAGGTCATCCTGGAGACGCTT
AACTTCTCCGCCGCCGATCTGCCGCTGGACTACGTGGGTCTGGCCATTCTCATCGTGAGCTTCCGGGTGC
TCGCATATCTGGCTCTAAGACTTCGGGCCCGACGCAAGGAGTAGCCGACATATATCCGAAATAACTGCTT
GTTTTTTTTTTTTACCATTATTACCATCGTGTTTACTGTTTATTGCCCCCTCAAAAAGCTAATGTAATTA
TATTTGTGCCAATAAAAACAAGATATGACCTATAGAATACAAGTATTTCCCCTTCGAACATCCCCACAAG
TAGACTTTGGATTTGTCTTCTAACCAAAAGACTTACACACCTGCATACCTTACATCAAAAACTCGTTTAT
CGCTACATAAAACACCGGGATATATTTTTTATATACATACTTTTCAAATCGCGCGCCCTCTTCATAATTC
ACCTCCACCACACCACGTTTCGTAGTTGCTCTTTCGCTGTCTCCCACCCGCTCTCCGCAACACATTCACC
TTTTGTTCGACGACCTTGGAGCGACTGTCGTTAGTTCCGCGCGATTCGGTTCGCTCAAATGGTTCCGAGT
GGTTCATTTCGTCTCAATAGAAATTAGTAATAAATATTTGTATGTACAATTTATTTGCTCCAATATATTT
GTATATATTTCCCTCACAGCTATATTTATTCTAATTTAATATTATGACTTTTTAAGGTAATTTTTTGTGA
CCTGTTCGGAGTGATTAGCGTTACAATTTGAACTGAAAGTGACATCCAGTGTTTGTTCCTTGTGTAGATG
CATCTCAAAAAAATGGTGGGCATAATAGTGTTGTTTATATATATCAAAAATAACAACTATAATAATAAGA
ATACATTTAATTTAGAAAATGCTTGGATTTCACTGGAACTAGGCTAGCATAACTTCGTATAATGTATGCT
ATACGAAGTTATGCTAGCGGATCCGAATTCTTTTTTGCTCACCTGTGATTGCTCCTACTCAAATACAAAA
ACATCAAATTTTCTGTCAATAAAGCATATTTATTTATATTTATTTTACAGGAAAGAATTCCTTTTAAAGT
GTATTTTAACCTATAATGAAAAACGATTAAAAAAAATACATAAAATAATTCGAAAATTTTTGAATAGCCC
AGGTTGATAAAAATTCATTTCATACGTTTTATAACTTATGCCCCTAAGTATTTTTTGACCATAGTGTTTC
AATTCTACATTAATTTTACAGAGTAGAATGAAACGCCACCTACTCAGCCAAGAGGCGAAAAGGTTAGCTC
GCCAAGCAGAGAGGGCGCCAGTGCTCACTACTTTTTATAATTCTCAACTTCTTTTTCCAGACTCAGTTCG
TATATATAGACCTATTTTCAATTTAACGTCGGTGAGCTGCGCAACACAACGGTTTTAGAGCTAGAAATAG
CAAGTTAAAATAAGGCTAGTCCGTTATCAACTTGAAAAAGTGGCACCGAGTCGGTGCTTTTTTTTTTGGT
ACCGGGAATTGGGAATTGGGCAATATTTAAATGGCGGCGCGCCGAATTCTTTTTTGCTCACCTGTGATTG
CTCCTACTCAAATACAAAAACATCAAATTTTCTGTCAATAAAGCATATTTATTTATATTTATTTTACAGG
AAAGAATTCCTTTTAAAGTGTATTTTAACCTATAATGAAAAACGATTAAAAAAAATACATAAAATAATTC
GAAAATTTTTGAATAGCCCAGGTTGATAAAAATTCATTTCATACGTTTTATAACTTATGCCCCTAAGTAT
TTTTTGACCATAGTGTTTCAATTCTACATTAATTTTACAGAGTAGAATGAAACGCCACCTACTCAGCCAA
GAGGCGAAAAGGTTAGCTCGCCAAGCAGAGAGGGCGCCAGTGCTCACTACTTTTTATAATTCTCAACTTC
TTTTTCCAGACTCAGTTCGTATATATAGACCTATTTTCAATTTAACGTCGCCTGAGTGTGCATCAGCTGG
GTTTTAGAGCTAGAAATAGCAAGTTAAAATAAGGCTAGTCCGTTATCAACTTGAAAAAGTGGCACCGAGT
CGGTGCTTTTTTTTTTGGTACCTCTAGAGATCCACTAGTGTCGACGATGTAGGTCACGGTCTCGAAGCCG
CGGTGCGGGTGCCAGGGCGTGCCCTTGGGCTCCCCGGGCGCGTACTCCACCTCACCCATCTGGTCCATCA
TGATGAACGGGTCGAGGTGGCGGTAGTTGATCCCGGCGAACGCGCGGCGCACCGGGAAGCCCTCGCCCTC
GAAACCGCTGGGCGCGGTGGTCACGGTGAGCACGGGACGTGCGACGGCGTCGGCGGGTGCGGATACGCGG
GGCAGCGTCAGCGGGTTCTCGACGGTCACGGCGGGCATGTCGACACTAGTTCTAGCCAGCTTTTGTTCCC
TTTAGTGAGGGTTAATTTCGAGCTTGGCGTAATCATGGTCATAGCTGTTTCCTGTGTGAAATTGTTATCC
GCTCACAATTCCACACAACATACGAGCCGGAAGCATAAAGTGTAAAGCCTGGGGTGCCTAATGAGTGAGC
TAACTCACATTAATTGCGTTGCGCTCACTGCCCGCTTTCCAGTCGGGAAACCTGTCGTGCCAGCTGCATT
AATGAATCGGCCAACGCGCGGGGAGAGGCGGTTTGCGTATTGGGCGCTCTTCCGCTTCCTCGCTCACTGA
CTCGCTGCGCTCGGTCGTTCGGCTGCGGCGAGCGGTATCAGCTCACTCAAAGGCGGTAATACGGTTATCC
ACAGAATCAGGGGATAACGCAGGAAAGAACATGTGAGCAAAAGGCCAGCAAAAGGCCAGGAACCGTAAAA
AGGCCGCGTTGCTGGCGTTTTTCCATAGGCTCCGCCCCCCTGACGAGCATCACAAAAATCGACGCTCAAG
TCAGAGGTGGCGAAACCCGACAGGACTATAAAGATACCAGGCGTTTCCCCCTGGAAGCTCCCTCGTGCGC
TCTCCTGTTCCGACCCTGCCGCTTACCGGATACCTGTCCGCCTTTCTCCCTTCGGGAAGCGTGGCGCTTT
CTCATAGCTCACGCTGTAGGTATCTCAGTTCGGTGTAGGTCGTTCGCTCCAAGCTGGGCTGTGTGCACGA
ACCCCCCGTTCAGCCCGACCGCTGCGCCTTATCCGGTAACTATCGTCTTGAGTCCAACCCGGTAAGACAC
GACTTATCGCCACTGGCAGCAGCCACTGGTAACAGGATTAGCAGAGCGAGGTATGTAGGCGGTGCTACAG
AGTTCTTGAAGTGGTGGCCTAACTACGGCTACACTAGAAGAACAGTATTTGGTATCTGCGCTCTGCTGAA
GCCAGTTACCTTCGGAAAAAGAGTTGGTAGCTCTTGATCCGGCAAACAAACCACCGCTGGTAGCGGTGGT
TTTTTTGTTTGCAAGCAGCAGATTACGCGCAGAAAAAAAGGATCTCAAGAAGATCCTTTGATCTTTTCTA
CGGGGTCTGACGCTCAGTGGAACGAAAACTCACGTTAAGGGATTTTGGTCATGAGATTATCAAAAAGGAT
CTTCACCTAGATCCTTTTAAATTAAAAATGAAGTTTTAAATCAATCTAAAGTATATATGAGTAAACTTGG
TCTGACAGTTACCAATGCTTAATCAGTGAGGCACCTATCTCAGCGATCTGTCTATTTCGTTCATCCATAG
TTGCCTGACTCCCCGTCGTGTAGATAACTACGATACGGGAGGGCTTACCATCTGGCCCCAGTGCTGCAAT
GATACCGCGAGACCCACGCTCACCGGCTCCAGATTTATCAGCAATAAACCAGCCAGCCGGAAGGGCCGAG
CGCAGAAGTGGTCCTGCAACTTTATCCGCCTCCATCCAGTCTATTAATTGTTGCCGGGAAGCTAGAGTAA
GTAGTTCGCCAGTTAATAGTTTGCGCAACGTTGTTGCCATTGCTACAGGCATCGTGGTGTCACGCTCGTC
GTTTGGTATGGCTTCATTCAGCTCCGGTTCCCAACGATCAAGGCGAGTTACATGATCCCCCATGTTGTGC
AAAAAAGCGGTTAGCTCCTTCGGTCCTCCGATCGTTGTCAGAAGTAAGTTGGCCGCAGTGTTATCACTCA
TGGTTATGGCAGCACTGCATAATTCTCTTACTGTCATGCCATCCGTAAGATGCTTTTCTGTGACTGGTGA
GTACTCAACCAAGTCATTCTGAGAATAGTGTATGCGGCGACCGAGTTGCTCTTGCCCGGCGTCAATACGG
GATAATACCGCGCCACATAGCAGAACTTTAAAAGTGCTCATCATTGGAAAACGTTCTTCGGGGCGAAAAC
TCTCAAGGATCTTACCGCTGTTGAGATCCAGTTCGATGTAACCCACTCGTGCACCCAACTGATCTTCAGC
ATCTTTTACTTTCACCAGCGTTTCTGGGTGAGCAAAAACAGGAAGGCAAAATGCCGCAAAAAAGGGAATA
AGGGCGACACGGAAATGTTGAATACTCATACTCTTCCTTTTTCAATATTATTGAAGCATTTATCAGGGTT
ATTGTCTCATGAGCGGATACATATTTGAATGTATTTAGAAAAATAAACAAATAGGGGTTCCGCGCACATT
TCCCCGAAAAGTGCCAC
Features (pLannotate 1.2.2; 18 found; start..end, strand, type, name):
      2..430     +  rep_origin     f1 ori (sequence partly withheld): f1 bacteriophage origin of replication; arrow indicates direction of (+) strand synthesis
    461..618     -  CDS            lacZα (fragment): LacZα fragment of β-galactosidase; lacZ fragment
    621..639     +  promoter       T7 promoter: promoter for bacteriophage T7 RNA polymerase
    664..4783    +  gene           mini-white: white; This modified version of the white gene lacks part of the first intron.
   4790..4823    -  protein_bind   loxP: Cre-mediated recombination occurs in the 8-bp core sequence (GCATACAT). Cre recombinase
   4842..5262    +  promoter       dU6-3 promoter: RNA polymerase III promoter for Drosophila U6-3 snRNA (Port et al., 2014)
   5283..5358    +  misc_RNA       gRNA scaffold: guide RNA scaffold for the Streptococcus pyogenes CRISPR/Cas9 system
   5421..5841    +  promoter       dU6-3 promoter: RNA polymerase III promoter for Drosophila U6-3 snRNA (Port et al., 2014)
   5862..5937    +  misc_RNA       gRNA scaffold: guide RNA scaffold for the Streptococcus pyogenes CRISPR/Cas9 system
   5992..6061    +  protein_bind   attB: attB site for the φC31 integrase (Groth et al., 2000) phage φC31 integrase
   6280..6298    -  promoter       T3 promoter: promoter for bacteriophage T3 RNA polymerase
   6343..6359    -  protein_bind   lac operator: The lac repressor binds to the lac operator to inhibit transcription in E. coli. This inhibition can be relieved by adding lactose or isopropyl-β-D-thiogalactopyranoside (IPTG). lac repressor encoded by lacI
   6367..6397    -  promoter       lac promoter: promoter for the E. coli lac operon
   6412..6433    -  protein_bind   CAP binding site: CAP binding activates transcription in the presence of cAMP. E. coli catabolite activator protein
   6446..6538    -  CDS            lacI (fragment): lac repressor; lacI; The lac repressor binds to the lac operator to inhibit transcription in E. coli. This inhibition can be relieved by adding lactose or isopropyl-β-D-thiogalactopyranoside (IPTG).
   6721..7309    -  rep_origin     ori: high-copy-number ColE1/pMB1/pBR322/pUC origin of replication
   7480..8340    -  CDS            AmpR: β-lactamase; bla; confers resistance to ampicillin, carbenicillin, and related antibiotics
   8341..8445    -  promoter       AmpR promoter: bla
