[The description below was written by a language model from this plasmid's Addgene catalogue record and pLannotate feature annotations shown in this document.]
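Description:
gRNA[bTub+DsxF].1046A is an 8,468-nt Drosophila melanogaster CRISPR transgenesis plasmid built on a white+attB backbone. It is designed to deliver two guide RNA expression cassettes into the fly genome. In E. coli it is maintained as a high-copy plasmid through a ColE1/pUC-type origin and selected with ampicillin via the AmpR (β-lactamase) gene and its native promoter. The backbone also retains typical cloning-vector remnants: an f1 phage origin, lacZα and lacI fragments, the lac promoter/operator with its CAP site, and flanking T7 and T3 promoters. None of these has a stated role in the fly application.

The payload consists of two tandem, same-orientation cassettes. In each, a Drosophila U6-3 (dU6-3) RNA polymerase III promoter drives a spacer fused to the Streptococcus pyogenes Cas9 gRNA scaffold. According to the record, one guide targets bTub and the other targets DsxF, the female-specific form of doublesex (dsx). The plasmid carries no Cas9, so the nuclease must come from another source. Downstream of the cassettes lies a φC31 attB site, which allows integrase-mediated, site-specific insertion into an attP docking line. Upstream is a mini-white gene, an eye-colour marker used to identify transformants in a white-mutant background. A single loxP site sits between mini-white and the first U6 cassette.

The associated publication describes a precision guided sterile male approach to insect population control, demonstrated in flies. This suggests that simultaneous targeting of the two genes serves that strategy, although the record does not detail the resulting phenotypes.
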