Addgene plasmid #112694: gRNA[bTub+DsxF].1046A
Purpose: express two gRNA targeting bTub & DsxF under dU6-3 promoter
Depositing lab: Omar Akbari. Depositing organization: University of California, San Diego (UCSD). Publication: Transforming insect population control with precision guided sterile males with demonstration in flies. Kandul NP, Liu J, Sanchez C HM, Wu SL, Marshall JM, Akbari OS. Nat Commun. 2019 Jan 8;10(1):84. doi: 10.1038/s41467-018-07964-7. PubMed 30622266.
Backbone
  Vector backbone: white+attB
  Vector type: CRISPR
  Selectable markers: mini-white
Growth in bacteria
  Bacterial resistance: Ampicillin, 100 μg/mL
  Growth temperature: 37°C
  Growth strain: DH5alpha
  Copy number: High Copy
Gene/Insert
  Gene/Insert name: U6.3-gRNA[bTub] & U6.3-gRNA[DsxF]
  gRNA/shRNA sequence: CCTGAGTGTGCATCAGCTGG and GTGAGCTGCGCAACACAACG.
  Species: D. melanogaster (fly)
  Entrez Gene: dsx (a.k.a. Dmel_CG11094, CG11094, DSX, DSXF, DSXM, Dmdsx, Dmel\CG11094, Dsx, Hr, dsxF, dsxM, ix-62c)
Terms and licenses: Academic/Nonprofit Terms; Industry Terms: Not Available to Industry
How to cite: gRNA[bTub+DsxF].1046A was a gift from Omar Akbari (Addgene plasmid # 112694 ; http://n2t.net/addgene:112694 ; RRID:Addgene_112694)
